Addgene plasmid #24594: pLAIΔmls
Depositing lab: Alan Cochrane. Depositing organization: University of Toronto.
Backbone
  Vector backbone: N/A
  Backbone size w/o insert (bp): 7297
Growth in bacteria
  Bacterial resistance: Ampicillin, 100 μg/mL
  Growth temperature: 37°C
  Growth strain: DH5alpha
  Copy number: Unknown
Gene/Insert
  Gene/Insert name: HIV-1
  Species: Human immunodeficiency virus 1
  Mutation: Human immunodeficiency virus type 1, isolate BRU, complete genome(LAV-1). Large deletion in the pol ORF.
  Cloning method: Restriction Enzyme
  Sequencing primers: 5′ Pol-Forward
Resource information
  A portion of this plasmid was derived from a plasmid made by: NIH AIDS Research and Reference Reagent Program
Terms and licenses: Academic/Nonprofit Terms; Industry Terms: Not Available to Industry
Depositor comments: A deletion with Mls1(MscI) was made in the provirus vector and the backbone was then religated to produce a replication deficient virus vector.
How to cite: pLAIΔmls was a gift from Alan Cochrane (Addgene plasmid # 24594 ; http://n2t.net/addgene:24594 ; RRID:Addgene_24594)
