[The description below was written by a language model from this plasmid's Addgene catalogue record and pLannotate feature annotations shown in this document.]
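Description:
pLAIΔmls is a replication-defective HIV-1 proviral plasmid based on the complete genome of the subtype B isolate BRU (LAV-1/LAI). According to the depositor, an MlsI (MscI) digestion was used to excise a large segment of the pol open reading frame and the plasmid was religated, giving a provirus that cannot support spreading infection. No named backbone is recorded. The annotated bacterial portion consists of a β-lactamase gene with its own promoter for ampicillin selection, a high-copy ColE1/pUC-type origin for propagation in E. coli, and a small remnant of a pBluescript-type polylinker. The annotated depositor sequence is about 9.8 kb.

The feature table shows the proviral layout in a single orientation. A full-length LTR lies at the upstream end, where by position it serves as the viral promoter even though the annotation software labels it a 3' LTR. It is followed by the Ψ packaging signal and an intact gag reading frame. Between gag and vif only short pol-derived elements are annotated (a pol stem-loop and the central polypurine tract/termination sequence), which fits the described deletion. Downstream, vif, the first coding exon of tat, a partial match to vpu, full-length env and nef are called, and the provirus ends in an LTR segment annotated as truncated. Vpr and rev are not called by the software, which does not necessarily mean they are absent.

Expression of the remaining genes therefore depends on the native LTR, Tat transactivation and the normal HIV-1 splicing programme. This makes the construct suited to transfection-based studies of viral gene expression and RNA processing without producing infectious virus, although the record does not state a specific application.
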