Features (pLannotate 1.2.2; 16 found; start..end, strand, type, name):
      6..23      +  misc_feature   MCS (fragment): pBluescript multiple cloning site
     33..52      +  misc_feature   cPPT/CTS (fragment): central polypurine tract and central termination sequence of HIV-1
     54..687     +  LTR            3' LTR: 3' long terminal repeat (LTR) from HIV-1
    734..859     +  misc_feature   HIV-1 Ψ: packaging signal of human immunodeficiency virus type 1
    843..2378    +  CDS            gag (sequence partly withheld): GAG_HV1BR - Experimental evidence at protein level: Swiss-Prot protein existence level 1. [p6-gag]: Plays a role in budding of the assembled particle by interacting with the host class E VPS proteins TSG101 and PDCD6IP/AIP1. From Human immunodeficiency virus type 1 group M subtype B (isolate BRU/LAI) (HIV-1).
   2554..2666    +  ncRNA          HIV POL-1 SL (sequence partly withheld): Accession: RF01418 - HIV pol-1 stem loop
   2938..3055    +  misc_feature   cPPT/CTS: central polypurine tract and central termination sequence of HIV-1
   3198..3773    +  CDS            vif: VIF_HV1BR - Experimental evidence at protein level: Swiss-Prot protein existence level 1. Counteracts the innate antiviral activity of host APOBEC3F and APOBEC3G. Forms a complex with host APOBEC3F and APOBEC3G thus preventing the entry of these lethally hypermutating enzymes into progeny virions. Recruits an active E3 ubiquitin ligase complex composed of elongin BC, CUL5, and RBX2 to induce polyubiquitination of APOBEC3G and APOBEC3F. In turn, they are directed to the 26S proteasome for degradation. Vif interaction with APOBEC3G also blocks its cytidine deaminase activity in a proteasome-inde
   3987..4202    +  CDS            tat (fragment): TAT_HV1BR - Experimental evidence at protein level: Swiss-Prot protein existence level 1. Extracellular circulating Tat can be endocytosed by surrounding uninfected cells via the binding to several surface receptors such as CD26, CXCR4, heparan sulfate proteoglycans (HSPG) or LDLR. Neurons are rarely infected, but they internalize Tat via their LDLR. Through its interaction with nuclear HATs, Tat is potentially able to control the acetylation-dependent cellular gene expression. Modulates the expression of many cellular genes involved in cell survival, proliferation or in coding for cytokines o
   4218..4340    +  CDS            vpu (fragment): VPU_HV1Z3 - Protein inferred from homology: Swiss-Prot protein existence level 3. Enhances virion budding by targeting host CD4 and Tetherin/BST2 to proteasome degradation. Degradation of CD4 prevents any unwanted premature interactions between viral Env and its host receptor CD4 in the endoplasmic reticulum. Degradation of antiretroviral protein Tetherin/BST2 is important for virion budding, as BST2 tethers new viral particles to the host cell membrane. Mechanistically, Vpu bridges either CD4 or BST2 to BTRC, a substrate recognition subunit of the Skp1/Cullin/F-box protein E3 ubiquitin ligase
   4378..6960    +  CDS            env: ENV_HV1BR - Experimental evidence at protein level: Swiss-Prot protein existence level 1. [Transmembrane protein gp41]: Acts as a class I viral fusion protein. Under the current model, the protein has at least 3 conformational states: pre-fusion native state, pre-hairpin intermediate state, and post-fusion hairpin state. During fusion of viral and target intracellular membranes, the coiled coil regions (heptad repeats) assume a trimer-of-hairpins structure, positioning the fusion peptide in close proximity to the C-terminal region of the ectodomain. The formation of this structure appears to d
   6965..7582    +  CDS            nef: NEF_HV1BR - Experimental evidence at protein level: Swiss-Prot protein existence level 1. Extracellular Nef protein targets CD4(+) T-lymphocytes for apoptosis by interacting with CXCR4 surface receptors (PubMed:14990729). From Human immunodeficiency virus type 1 group M subtype B (isolate BRU/LAI) (HIV-1).
   7630..7887    +  LTR            5' LTR (truncated): truncated 5' long terminal repeat (LTR) from HIV-1
   8002..8106    +  promoter       AmpR promoter: bla
   8107..8967    +  CDS            AmpR: β-lactamase; bla; confers resistance to ampicillin, carbenicillin, and related antibiotics
   9138..9726    +  rep_origin     ori: high-copy-number ColE1/pMB1/pBR322/pUC origin of replication
>Addgene plasmid #24594 | pLAIΔmls | depositor full sequence | sequence record 11462 | Author sequence
GAATTCTCTAGAACTAGTGGATCTTAGCCACTTTTTAAAAGAAAAGGGGGGACTGGAAGGGCTAATTCAC
TCCCAACGAAGACAAGATATCCTTGATCTGTGGATCTACCACACACAAGGCTACTTCCCTGATTGGCAGA
ACTACACACCAGGGCCAGGGGTCAGATATCCACTGACCTTTGGATGGTGCTACAAGCTAGTACCAGTTGA
GCCAGATAAGGTAGAAGAGGCCAATAAAGGAGAGAACACCAGCTTGTTACACCCTGTGAGCCTGCATGGA
ATGGATGACCCTGAGAGAGAAGTGTTAGAGTGGAGGTTTGACAGCCGCCTAGCATTTCATCACGTGGCCC
GAGAGCTGCATCCGGAGTACTTCAAGAACTGCTGACATCGAGCTTGCTACAAGGGACTTTCCGCTGGGGA
CTTTCCAGGGAGGCGTGGCCTGGGCGGGACTGGGGAGTGGCGAGCCCTCAGATGCTGCATATAAGCAGCT
GCTTTTTGCCTGTACTGGGTCTCTCTGGTTAGACCAGATTTGAGCCTGGGAGCTCTCTGGCTAACTAGGG
AACCCACTGCTTAAGCCTCAATAAAGCTTGCCTTGAGTGCTTCAAGTAGTGTGTGCCCGTCTGTTGTGTG
ACTCTGGTAACTAGAGATCCCTCAGACCCTTTTAGTCAGTGTGGAAAATCTCTAGCAGTGGCGCCCGAAC
AGGGACTTGAAAGCGAAAGGGAAACCAGAGGAGCTCTCTCGACGCAGGACTCGGCTTGCTGAAGCGCGCA
CGGCAAGAGGCGAGGGGAGGCGACTGGTGAGTACGCCAAAAATTTTGACTAGCGGAGGCTAGAAGGAGAG
AGATGGGTGCGAGAGCGTCAGTATTAAGCGGGGGAGAATTAGATCGATGGGAAAAAATTCGGTTAAGGCC
AGGGGGAAAGAAAAAATATAAATTAAAACATATAGTATGGGCAAGCAGGGAGCTAGAACGATTCGCAGTT
AATCCTGGCCTGTTAGAAACATCAGAAGGCTGTAGACAAATACTGGGACAGCTACAACCATCCCTTCAGA
CAGGATCAGAAGAACTTAGATCATTATATAATACAGTAGCAACCCTCTATTGTGTGCATCAAAGGATAGA
GATAAAAGACACCAAGGAAGCTTTAGACAAGATAGAGGAAGAGCAAAACAAAAGTAAGAAAAAAGCACAG
CAAGCAGCAGCTGACACAGGACACAGCAGCCAGGTCAGCCAAAATTACCCTATAGTGCAGAACATCCAGG
GGCAAATGGTACATCAGGCCATATCACCTAGAACTTTAAATGCATGGGTAAAAGTAGTAGAAGAGAAGGC
TTTCAGCCCAGAAGTGATACCCATGTTTTCAGCATTATCAGAAGGAGCCACCCCACAAGATTTAAACACC
ATGCTAAACACAGTGGGGGGACATCAAGCAGCCATGCAAATGTTAAAAGAGACCATCAATGAGGAAGCTG
CAGAATGGGATAGAGTGCATCCAGTGCATGCAGGGCCTATTGCACCAGGCCAGATGAGAGAACCAAGGGG
AAGTGACATAGCAGGAACTACTAGTACCCTTCAGGAACAAATAGGATGGATGACAAATAATCCACCTATC
CCAGTAGGAGAAATTTATAAAAGATGGATAATCCTGGGATTAAATAAAATAGTAAGAATGTATAGCCCTA
CCAGCATTCTGGACATAAGACAAGGACCAAAAGAACCCTTTAGAGACTATGTAGACCGGTTCTATAAAAC
TCTAAGAGCCGAGCAAGCTTCACAGGAGGTAAAAAATTGGATGACAGAAACCTTGTTGGTCCAAAATGCG
AACCCAGATTGTAAGACTATTTTAAAAGCATTGGGACCAGCAGCTACACTAGAAGAAATGATGACAGCAT
GTCAGGGAGTGGGAGGACCCGGCCATAAGGCAAGAGTTTTGGCTGAAGCAATGAGCCAAGTAACAAATTC
AGCTACCATAATGATGCAAAGAGGCAATTTTAGGAACCAAAGAAAGATTGTTAAGTGTTTCAATTGTGGC
AAAGAAGGGCACATAGCCAGAAATTGCAGGGCCCCTAGGAAAAAGGGCTGTTGGAAATGTGGAAAGGAAG
GACACCAAATGAAAGATTGTACTGAGAGACAGGCTAATTTTTTAGGGAAGATCTGGCCTTCCTACAAGGG
AAGGCCAGGGAATTTTCTTCAGAGCAGACCAGAGCCAACAGCCCCACCATTTCTTCAGAGCAGACCAGAG
CCAACAGCCCCACCAGAAGAGAGCTTCAGGTCTGGGGTAGAGACAACAACTCCCTCTCAGAAGCAGGAGC
CGATAGACAAGGAACTGTATCCTTTAACTTC
[297 nt withheld, positions 2342-2638]
CCCATTAGTCCTATTGAAACTGTACCAGTAAAATTAAAGCCAGGAATGGATGGCCCAAAAGTTAAACAAT
GGCCAGTAAAAACAATACATACAGACAATGGCAGCAATTTCACCAGTACTACGGTTAAGGCCGCCTGTTG
GTGGGCGGGAATCAAGCAGGAATTTGGAATTCCCTACAATCCCCAAAGTCAAGGAGTAGTAGAATCTATG
AATAAAGAATTAAAGAAAATTATAGGCCAGGTAAGAGATCAGGCTGAACATCTTAAGACAGCAGTACAAA
TGGCAGTATTCATCCACAATTTTAAAAGAAAAGGGGGGATTGGGGGGTACAGTGCAGGGGAAAGAATAGT
AGACATAATAGCAACAGACATACAAACTAAAGAATTACAAAAACAAATTACAAAAATTCAAAATTTTCGG
GTTTATTACAGGGACAGCAGAGATCCACTTTGGAAAGGACCAGCAAAGCTCCTCTGGAAAGGTGAAGGGG
CAGTAGTAATACAAGATAATAGTGACATAAAAGTAGTGCCAAGAAGAAAAGCAAAGATCATTAGGGATTA
TGGAAAACAGATGGCAGGTGATGATTGTGTGGCAAGTAGACAGGATGAGGATTAGAACATGGAAAAGTTT
AGTAAAACACCATATGTATGTTTCAGGGAAAGCTAGGGGATGGTTTTATAGACATCACTATGAAAGCCCT
CATCCAAGAATAAGTTCAGAAGTACACATCCCACTAGGGGATGCTAGATTGGTAATAACAACATATTGGG
GTCTGCATACAGGAGAAAGAGACTGGCATCTGGGTCAGGGAGTCTCCATAGAATGGAGGAAAAAGAGATA
TAGCACACAAGTAGACCCTGAACTAGCAGACCAACTAATTCATCTGTATTACTTTGACTGTTTTTCAGAC
TCTGCTATAAGAAAGGCCTTATTAGGACATATAGTTAGCCCTAGGTGTGAATATCAAGCAGGACATAACA
AGGTAGGATCTCTACAATACTTGGCACTAGCAGCATTAATAACACCAAAAAAGATAAAGCCACCTTTGCC
TAGTGTTACGAAACTGACAGAGGATAGATGGAACAAGCCCCAGAAGACCAAGGGCCACAGAGGGAGCCAC
ACAATGAATGGACACTAGAGCTTTTAGAGGAGCTTAAGAATGAAGCTGTTAGACATTTTCCTAGGATTTG
GCTCCATGGCTTAGGGCAACATATCTATGAAACTTATGGGGATACTTGGGCAGGAGTGGAAGCCATAATA
AGAATTCTGCAACAACTGCTGTTTATCCATTTCAGAATTGGGTGTCGACATAGCAGAATAGGCGTTACTC
AACAGAGGAGAGCAAGAAATGGAGCCAGTAGATCCTAGACTAGAGCCCTGGAAGCATCCAGGAAGTCAGC
CTAAAACTGCTTGTACCACTTGCTATTGTAAAAAGTGTTGCTTTCATTGCCAAGTTTGTTTCACAACAAA
AGCCTTAGGCATCTCCTATGGCAGGAAGAAGCGGAGACAGCGACGAAGACCTCCTCAAGGCAGTCAGACT
CATCAAGTTTCTCTATCAAAGCAGTAAGTAGTACATGTAATGCAACCTATACAAATAGCAATAGCAGCAT
TAGTAGTAGCAATAATAATAGCAATAGTTGTGTGGTCCATAGTAATCATAGAATATAGGAAAATATTAAG
ACAAAGAAAAATAGACAGGTTAATTGATAGACTAATAGAAAGAGCAGAAGACAGTGGCAATGAGAGTGAA
GGAGAAATATCAGCACTTGTGGAGATGGGGGTGGAAATGGGGCACCATGCTCCTTGGGATATTGATGATC
TGTAGTGCTACAGAAAAATTGTGGGTCACAGTCTATTATGGGGTACCTGTGTGGAAGGAAGCAACCACCA
CTCTATTTTGTGCATCAGATGCTAAAGCATATGATACAGAGGTACATAATGTTTGGGCCACACATGCCTG
TGTACCCACAGACCCCAACCCACAAGAAGTAGTATTGGTAAATGTGACAGAAAATTTTAACATGTGGAAA
AATGACATGGTAGAACAGATGCATGAGGATATAATCAGTTTATGGGATCAAAGCCTAAAGCCATGTGTAA
AATTAACCCCACTCTGTGTTAGTTTAAAGTGCACTGATTTGGGGAATGCTACTAATACCAATAGTAGTAA
TACCAATAGTAGTAGCGGGGAAATGATGATGGAGAAAGGAGAGATAAAAAACTGCTCTTTCAATATCAGC
ACAAGCATAAGAGGTAAGGTGCAGAAAGAATATGCATTTTTTTATAAACTTGATATAATACCAATAGATA
ATGATACTACCAGCTATACGTTGACAAGTTGTAACACCTCAGTCATTACACAGGCCTGTCCAAAGGTATC
CTTTGAGCCAATTCCCATACATTATTGTGCCCCGGCTGGTTTTGCGATTCTAAAATGTAATAATAAGACG
TTCAATGGAACAGGACCATGTACAAATGTCAGCACAGTACAATGTACACATGGAATTAGGCCAGTAGTAT
CAACTCAACTGCTGTTGAATGGCAGTCTAGCAGAAGAAGAGGTAGTAATTAGATCTGCCAATTTCACAGA
CAATGCTAAAACCATAATAGTACAGCTGAACCAATCTGTAGAAATTAATTGTACAAGACCCAACAACAAT
ACAAGAAAAAGTATCCGTATCCAGAGGGGACCAGGGAGAGCATTTGTTACAATAGGAAAAATAGGAAATA
TGAGACAAGCACATTGTAACATTAGTAGAGCAAAATGGAATGCCACTTTAAAACAGATAGCTAGCAAATT
AAGAGAACAATTTGGAAATAATAAAACAATAATCTTTAAGCAATCCTCAGGAGGGGACCCAGAAATTGTA
ACGCACAGTTTTAATTGTGGAGGGGAATTTTTCTACTGTAATTCAACACAACTGTTTAATAGTACTTGGT
TTAATAGTACTTGGAGTACTGAAGGGTCAAATAACACTGAAGGAAGTGACACAATCACACTCCCATGCAG
AATAAAACAATTTATAAACATGTGGCAGGAAGTAGGAAAAGCAATGTATGCCCCTCCCATCAGCGGACAA
ATTAGATGTTCATCAAATATTACAGGGCTGCTATTAACAAGAGATGGTGGTAATAACAACAATGGGTCCG
AGATCTTCAGACCTGGAGGAGGAGATATGAGGGACAATTGGAGAAGTGAATTATATAAATATAAAGTAGT
AAAAATTGAACCATTAGGAGTAGCACCCACCAAGGCAAAGAGAAGAGTGGTGCAGAGAGAAAAAAGAGCA
GTGGGAATAGGAGCTTTGTTCCTTGGGTTCTTGGGAGCAGCAGGAAGCACTATGGGCGCACGGTCAATGA
CGCTGACGGTACAGGCCAGACAATTATTGTCTGGTATAGTGCAGCAGCAGAACAATTTGCTGAGGGCTAT
TGAGGCGCAACAGCATCTGTTGCAACTCACAGTCTGGGGCATCAAGCAGCTCCAGGCAAGAATCCTGGCT
GTGGAAAGATACCTAAAGGATCAACAGCTCCTGGGGATTTGGGGTTGCTCTGGAAAACTCATTTGCACCA
CTGCTGTGCCTTGGAATGCTAGTTGGAGTAATAAATCTCTGGAACAGATTTGGAATAACATGACCTGGAT
GGAGTGGGACAGAGAAATTAACAATTACACAAGCTTAATACATTCCTTAATTGAAGAATCGCAAAACCAG
CAAGAAAAGAATGAACAAGAATTATTGGAATTAGATAAATGGGCAAGTTTGTGGAATTGGTTTAACATAA
CAAATTGGCTGTGGTATATAAAAATATTCATAATGATAGTAGGAGGCTTGGTAGGTTTAAGAATAGTTTT
TGCTGTACTTTCTATAGTGAATAGAGTTAGGCAGGGATATTCACCATTATCGTTTCAGACCCACCTCCCA
ACCCCGAGGGGACCCGACAGGCCCGAAGGAATAGAAGAAGAAGGTGGAGAGAGAGACAGAGACAGATCCA
TTCGATTAGTGAACGGATCCTTAGCACTTATCTGGGACGATCTGCGGAGCCTGTGCCTCTTCAGCTACCA
CCGCTTGAGAGACTTACTCTTGATTGTAACGAGGATTGTGGAACTTCTGGGACGCAGGGGGTGGGAAGCC
CTCAAATATTGGTGGAATCTCCTACAGTATTGGAGTCAGGAACTAAAGAATAGTGCTGTTAGCTTGCTCA
ATGCCACAGCCATAGCAGTAGCTGAGGGGACAGATAGGGTTATAGAAGTAGTACAAGGAGCTTGTAGAGC
TATTCGCCACATACCTAGAAGAATAAGACAGGGCTTGGAAAGGATTTTGCTATAAGATGGGTGGCAAGTG
GTCAAAAAGTAGTGTGGTTGGATGGCCTACTGTAAGGGAAAGAATGAGACGAGCTGAGCCAGCAGCAGAT
GGGGTGGGAGCAGCATCTCGAGACCTGGAAAAACATGGAGCAATCACAAGTAGCAATACAGCAGCTACCA
ATGCTGCTTGTGCCTGGCTAGAAGCACAAGAGGAGGAGGAGGTGGGTTTTCCAGTCACACCTCAGGTACC
TTTAAGACCAATGACTTACAAGGCAGCTGTAGATCTTAGCCACTTTTTAAAAGAAAAGGGGGGACTGGAA
GGGCTAATTCACTCCCAACGAAGACAAGATATCCTTGATCTGTGGATCTACCACACACAAGGCTACTTCC
CTGATTGGCAGAACTACACACCAGGGCCAGGGGTCAGATATCCACTGACCTTTGGATGGTGCTACAAGCT
AGTACCAGTTGAGCCAGATAAGGTAGAAGAGGCCAATAAAGGAGAGAACACCAGCTTGTTACACCCTGTG
AGCCTGCATGGAATGGATGACCCTGAGAGAGAAGTGTTAGAGTGGAGGTTTGACAGCCGCCTAGCATTTC
ATCACGTGGCCCGAGAGCTGCATCCGGAGTACTTCAAGAACTGCTGACATCGAGCTTGCTACAAGGGACT
TTCCGCTGGGGACTTTCCAGGGAGGCGTGGCCTGGGCGGGACTGGGGAGTGGCGAGCCCTCAGATGCTGC
ATATAAGCAGCTGCTTTTTGCCTGTACTGGGTCTCTCTGGTTAGACCAGATTTGAGCCTGGGAGCTCTCT
GGCTAACTAGGGAACCCACTGCTTAAGCCTCAATAAAGCTTGCCTTGAGTGCTTCAAGTAGTGTGTGCCC
GTCTGTTGTGTGACTCTGGTAACTAGAGATCCCTCAGACCCTTTTAGTCAGTGTGGAAAATCTCTAGCAG
TGGCGATGAATTCTTGAAGACGAAAGGGCCTCGTGATACGCCTATTTTTATAGGTTAATGTCATGATAAT
AATGGTTTCTTAGACGTCAGGTGGCACTTTTCGGGGAAATGTGCGCGGAACCCCTATTTGTTTATTTTTC
TAAATACATTCAAATATGTATCCGCTCATGAGACAATAACCCTGATAAATGCTTCAATAATATTGAAAAA
GGAAGAGTATGAGTATTCAACATTTCCGTGTCGCCCTTATTCCCTTTTTTGCGGCATTTTGCCTTCCTGT
TTTTGCTCACCCAGAAACGCTGGTGAAAGTAAAAGATGCTGAAGATCAGTTGGGTGCACGAGTGGGTTAC
ATCGAACTGGATCTCAACAGCGGTAAGATCCTTGAGAGTTTTCGCCCCGAAGAACGTTTTCCAATGATGA
GCACTTTTAAAGTTCTGCTATGTGGCGCGGTATTATCCCGTGTTGACGCCGGGCAAGAGCAACTCGGTCG
CCGCATACACTATTCTCAGAATGACTTGGTTGAGTACTCACCAGTCACAGAAAAGCATCTTACGGATGGC
ATGACAGTAAGAGAATTATGCAGTGCTGCCATAACCATGAGTGATAACACTGCGGCCAACTTACTTCTGA
CAACGATCGGAGGACCGAAGGAGCTAACCGCTTTTTTGCACAACATGGGGGATCATGTAACTCGCCTTGA
TCGTTGGGAACCGGAGCTGAATGAAGCCATACCAAACGACGAGCGTGACACCACGATGCCTGCAGCAATG
GCAACAACGTTGCGCAAACTATTAACTGGCGAACTACTTACTCTAGCTTCCCGGCAACAATTAATAGACT
GGATGGAGGCGGATAAAGTTGCAGGACCACTTCTGCGCTCGGCCCTTCCGGCTGGCTGGTTTATTGCTGA
TAAATCTGGAGCCGGTGAGCGTGGGTCTCGCGGTATCATTGCAGCACTGGGGCCAGATGGTAAGCCCTCC
CGTATCGTAGTTATCTACACGACGGGGAGTCAGGCAACTATGGATGAACGAAATAGACAGATCGCTGAGA
TAGGTGCCTCACTGATTAAGCATTGGTAACTGTCAGACCAAGTTTACTCATATATACTTTAGATTGATTT
AAAACTTCATTTTTAATTTAAAAGGATCTAGGTGAAGATCCTTTTTGATAATCTCATGACCAAAATCCCT
TAACGTGAGTTTTCGTTCCACTGAGCGTCAGACCCCGTAGAAAAGATCAAAGGATCTTCTTGAGATCCTT
TTTTTCTGCGCGTAATCTGCTGCTTGCAAACAAAAAAACCACCGCTACCAGCGGTGGTTTGTTTGCCGGA
TCAAGAGCTACCAACTCTTTTTCCGAAGGTAACTGGCTTCAGCAGAGCGCAGATACCAAATACTGTCCTT
CTAGTGTAGCCGTAGTTAGGCCACCACTTCAAGAACTCTGTAGCACCGCCTACATACCTCGCTCTGCTAA
TCCTGTTACCAGTGGCTGCTGCCAGTGGCGATAAGTCGTGTCTTACCGGGTTGGACTCAAGACGATAGTT
ACCGGATAAGGCGCAGCGGTCGGGCTGAACGGGGGGTTCGTGCACACAGCCCAGCTTGGAGCGAACGACC
TACACCGAACTGAGATACCTACAGCGTGAGCTATGAGAAAGCGCCACGCTTCCCGAAGGGAGAAAGGCGG
ACAGGTATCCGGTAAGCGGCAGGGTCGGAACAGGAGAGCGCACGAGGGAGCTTCCAGGGGGAAACGCCTG
GTATCTTTATAGTCCTGTCGGGTTTCGCCACCTCTGACTTGAGCGTCGATTTTTGTGATGCTCGTCAGGG
GGGCGGAGCCTATGGAAAAACGCCAGCAACGCGGCCTTTTTACGGTTCCTGGCCTTTTGCTGGCCTTTTG
CTCACATGTTCTTTCCTGCGTTATCCGC
