>Addgene plasmid #24594 | pLAIΔmls | addgene partial sequence | sequence record 30585 | 24594 with Pol-forward (gagtttgccaggaagatgga)
[130 nt withheld, positions 1-130]
CCCATTAGTCCTATTGAAACTGTACCAGTAAAATTAAAGCCAGGAATGGATGGCCCAAAAGTTAAACAAT
GGCCAGTAAAAACAATACATACAGACAATGGCAGCAATTTCACCAGTACTACGGTTAAGGCCGCCTGTTG
GTGGGCGGGAATCAAGCAGGAATTTGGAATTCCCTACAATCCCCAAAGTCAAGGAGTAGTAGAATCTATG
AATAAAGAATTAAAGAAAATTATAGGCCAGGTAAGAGATCAGGCTGAACATCTTAAGACAGCAGTACAAA
TGGCAGTATTCATCCACAATTTTAAAAGAAAAGGGGGGATTGGGGGGTACAGTGCAGGGGAAAGAATAGT
AGACATAATAGCAACAGACATACAAACTAAAGAATTACAAAAACAAATTACAAAAATTCAAAATTTTCGG
GTTTATTACAGGGACAGCAGAGATCCACTTTGGAAAGGACCAGCAAAGCTCCTCTGGAAAGGTGAAGGGG
CAGTAGTAATACAAGATAATAGTGACATAAAAGTAGTGCCAAGAAGAAAAGCAAAGATCATTAGGGATTA
TGGAAAACAGATGGCAGGTGATGATTGTGTGGCAAGTAGACAGGATGAGGATTAGAACATGGAAAAGTTT
AGTAAAACACCATATGTATGTTTCAGGGAAAGCTAGGGGATG
