>Addgene plasmid #24594 | pLAIΔmls | addgene partial sequence | sequence record 30586 | 24594 with pBluescriptSK
ACGAAGACAAGATATCCTTGATCTGTGGATCTACCACACACAAGGCTACTTCCCTGATTGGCAGAACTAC
ACACCAGGGCCAGGGGTCAGATATCCACTGACCTTTGGATGGTGCTACAAGCTAGTACCAGTTGAGCCAG
ATAAGGTAGAAGAGGCCAATAAAGGAGAGAACACCAGCTTGTTACACCCTGTGAGCCTGCATGGAATGGA
TGACCCTGAGAGAGAAGTGTTAGAGTGGAGGTTTGACAGCCGCCTAGCATTTCATCACGTGGCCCGAGAG
CTGCATCCGGAGTACTTCAAGAACTGCTGACATCGAGCTTGCTACAAGGGACTTTCCGCTGGGGACTTTC
CAGGGAGGCGTGGCCTGGGCGGGACTGGGGAGTGGCGAGCCCTCAGATGCTGCATATAAGCAGCTGCTTT
TTGCCTGTACTGGGTCTCTCTGGTTAGACCAGATTTGAGCCTGGGAGCTCTCTGGCTAACTAGGGAACCC
ACTGCTTAAGCCTCAATAAAGCTTGCCTTGAGTGCTTCAAGTAGTGTGTGCCCGTCTGTTGTGTGACTCT
GGTAACTAGAGATCCCTCAGACCCTTTTAGTCAGTGTGGAAAATCTCTAGCAGTGGCGCCCGAACAGGGA
CTTGAAAGCGAAAGGGAAACCAGAGGAGCTCTCTCGACGCAGGACTCGGCTTGCTGAAGCGCGCACGGCA
AGAGGCGAGGGGAGGCGACTGGTGAGTACGCCAAAAATTTTGACTAGCGGAGGCTAGAAGGAGAGAGATG
GGTGCGAGAGCGTCAGTATTAAGCGGGGGAGAATTAGATCGAT
