>Addgene plasmid #24594 | pLAIΔmls | addgene partial sequence | sequence record 30587 | 24594 with Amp-R
CGTTCTTCGGGGCGAAAACTCTCAAGGATCTTACCGCTGTTGAGATCCAGTTCGATGTAACCCACTCGTG
CACCCAACTGATCTTCAGCATCTTTTACTTTCACCAGCGTTTCTGGGTGAGCAAAAACAGGAAGGCAAAA
TGCCGCAAAAAAGGGAATAAGGGCGACACGGAAATGTTGAATACTCATACTCTTCCTTTTTCAATATTAT
TGAAGCATTTATCAGGGTTATTGTCTCATGAGCGGATACATATTTGAATGTATTTAGAAAAATAAACAAA
TAGGGGTTCCGCGCACATTTCCCCGAAAAGTGCCACCTGACGTCTAAGAAACCATTATTATCATGACATT
AACCTATAAAAATAGGCGTATCACGAGGCCCTTTCGTCTTCAAGAATTCTCATGTTTGACAGCTTATCAT
CGCTACAGCCTTCTGATGTTTCTAACAGGCCAGGATTAACTGCGAATCGTTCTAGCTCCCTGCTTGCCCA
TACTATATGTTTTAATTTATATTTTTTCTTTCCCCCTGGCCTTAACCGAATTTTTTCCCATCGATCTAAT
TCTCCCCCGCTTAATACTGACGCTCTCGCACCCATCTCTCTCCTTCTAGCCTCCGGCTNANTCAAAAATT
TTTT
